>Addgene plasmid #189720 | pBAD/HisB (TIREVOL)-mEos3.2 | addgene full sequence | sequence record 373857 | Addgene NGS Result
AAGAAACCAATTGTCCATATTGCATCAGACATTGCCGTCACTGCGTCTTTTACTGGCTCTTCTCGCTAAC
CAAACCGGTAACCCCGCTTATTAAAAGCATTCTGTAACAAAGCGGGACCAAAGCCATGACAAAAACGCGT
AACAAAAGTGTCTATAATCACGGCAGAAAAGTCCACATTGATTATTTGCACGGCGTCACACTTTGCTATG
CCATAGCATTTTTATCCATAAGATTAGCGGATCCTACCTGACGCTTTTTATCGCAACTCTCTACTGTTTC
TCCATACCCGTTTTTTGGGCTAACAGGAGGAATTTATTATGCAAATCTCTCATCATCATCATCATCATGG
TATGGCTAGCATGACTGGTGGACAGCAAATGGGTCGGGATCTGTACGACGATGACGATAAGGATCCGAGC
TCGAGATCTAGTGCGATTAAGCCAGACATGAAGATCAAACTCCGTATGGAAGGCAACGTAAACGGGCACC
ACTTTGTGATCGACGGAGATGGTACAGGCAAGCCTTTTGAGGGAAAACAGAGTATGGATCTTGAAGTCAA
AGAGGGCGGACCTCTGCCTTTTGCCTTTGATATCCTGACCACTGCATTCCATTACGGCAACAGGGTATTC
GCCAAATATCCAGACAACATACAAGACTATTTTAAGCAGTCGTTTCCTAAGGGGTATTCGTGGGAACGAA
GCTTGACTTTCGAAGACGGGGGCATTTGCAATGCCAGAAACGACATAACAATGGAAGGGGACACTTTCTA
TAATAAAGTTCGATTTTATGGTACCAACTTTCCCGCCAATGGTCCAGTTATGCAGAAGAAGACGCTGAAA
TGGGAGCCCTCCACTGAGAAAATGTATGTGCGTGATGGAGTGCTGACGGGTGATATTGAAATGGCTTTGT
TGCTTGAAGGAAATGCCCATTACCGATGTGACTTCAGAACTACTTACAAAGCTAAGGAGAAGGGTGTCAA
GTTACCAGGCGCACACTTTGTGGACCACTGCATTGAGATTTTAAGCCATGACAAAGATTACAACAAGGTT
AAGCTGTATGAGCATGCTGTTGCTCATTCTGGATTGCCTGACAATGCCAGACGATAAGAATTCGAAGCTT
GGCTGTTTTGGCGGATGAGAGAAGATTTTCAGCCTGATACAGATTAAATCAGAACGCAGAAGCGGTCTGA
TAAAACAGAATTTGCCTGGCGGCAGTAGCGCGGTGGTCCCACCTGACCCCATGCCGAACTCAGAAGTGAA
ACGCCGTAGCGCCGATGGTAGTGTGGGGTCTCCCCATGCGAGAGTAGGGAACTGCCAGGCATCAAATAAA
ACGAAAGGCTCAGTCGAAAGACTGGGCCTTTCGTTTTATCTGTTGTTTGTCGGTGAACGCTCTCCTGAGT
AGGACAAATCCGCCGGGAGCGGATTTGAACGTTGCGAAGCAACGGCCCGGAGGGTGGCGGGCAGGACGCC
CGCCATAAACTGCCAGGCATCAAATTAAGCAGAAGGCCATCCTGACGGATGGCCTTTTTGCGTTTCTACA
AACTCTTTTGTTTATTTTTCTAAATACATTCAAATATGTATCCGCTCATGAGACAATAACCCTGATAAAT
GCTTCAATAATATTGAAAAAGGAAGAGTATGAGTATTCAACATTTCCGTGTCGCCCTTATTCCCTTTTTT
GCGGCATTTTGCCTTCCTGTTTTTGCTCACCCAGAAACGCTGGTGAAAGTAAAAGATGCTGAAGATCAGT
TGGGTGCACGAGTGGGTTACATCGAACTGGATCTCAACAGCGGTAAGATCCTTGAGAGTTTTCGCCCCGA
AGAACGTTTTCCAATGATGAGCACTTTTAAAGTTCTGCTATGTGGCGCGGTATTATCCCGTGTTGACGCC
GGGCAAGAGCAACTCGGTCGCCGCATACACTATTCTCAGAATGACTTGGTTGAGTACTCACCAGTCACAG
AAAAGCATCTTACGGATGGCATGACAGTAAGAGAATTATGCAGTGCTGCCATAACCATGAGTGATAACAC
TGCGGCCAACTTACTTCTGACAACGATCGGAGGACCGAAGGAGCTAACCGCTTTTTTGCACAACATGGGG
GATCATGTAACTCGCCTTGATCGTTGGGAACCGGAGCTGAATGAAGCCATACCAAACGACGAGCGTGACA
CCACGATGCCTGTAGCAATGGCAACAACGTTGCGCAAACTATTAACTGGCGAACTACTTACTCTAGCTTC
CCGGCAACAATTAATAGACTGGATGGAGGCGGATAAAGTTGCAGGACCACTTCTGCGCTCGGCCCTTCCG
GCTGGCTGGTTTATTGCTGATAAATCTGGAGCCGGTGAGCGTGGGTCTCGCGGTATCATTGCAGCACTGG
GGCCAGATGGTAAGCCCTCCCGTATCGTAGTTATCTACACGACGGGGAGTCAGGCAACTATGGATGAACG
AAATAGACAGATCGCTGAGATAGGTGCCTCACTGATTAAGCATTGGTAACTGTCAGACCAAGTTTACTCA
TATATACTTTAGATTGATTTAAAACTTCATTTTTAATTTAAAAGGATCTAGGTGAAGATCCTTTTTGATA
ATCTCATGACCAAAATCCCTTAACGTGAGTTTTCGTTCCACTGAGCGTCAGACCCCGTAGAAAAGATCAA
AGGATCTTCTTGAGATCCTTTTTTTCTGCGCGTAATCTGCTGCTTGCAAACAAAAAAACCACCGCTACCA
GCGGTGGTTTGTTTGCCGGATCAAGAGCTACCAACTCTTTTTCCGAAGGTAACTGGCTTCAGCAGAGCGC
AGATACCAAATACTGTCCTTCTAGTGTAGCCGTAGTTAGGCCACCACTTCAAGAACTCTGTAGCACCGCC
TACATACCTCGCTCTGCTAATCCTGTTACCAGTGGCTGCTGCCAGTGGCGATAAGTCGTGTCTTACCGGG
TTGGACTCAAGACGATAGTTACCGGATAAGGCGCAGCGGTCGGGCTGAACGGGGGGTTCGTGCACACAGC
CCAGCTTGGAGCGAACGACCTACACCGAACTGAGATACCTACAGCGTGAGCTATGAGAAAGCGCCACGCT
TCCCGAAGGGAGAAAGGCGGACAGGTATCCGGTAAGCGGCAGGGTCGGAACAGGAGAGCGCACGAGGGAG
CTTCCAGGGGGAAACGCCTGGTATCTTTATAGTCCTGTCGGGTTTCGCCACCTCTGACTTGAGCGTCGAT
TTTTGTGATGCTCGTCAGGGGGGCGGAGCCTATGGAAAAACGCCAGCAACGCGGCCTTTTTACGGTTCCT
GGCCTTTTGCTGGCCTTTTGCTCACATGTTCTTTCCTGCGTTATCCCCTGATTCTGTGGATAACCGTATT
ACCGCCTTTGAGTGAGCTGATACCGCTCGCCGCAGCCGAACGACCGAGCGCAGCGAGTCAGTGAGCGAGG
AAGCGGAAGAGCGCCTGATGCGGTATTTTCTCCTTACGCATCTGTGCGGTATTTCACACCGCATATGGTG
CACTCTCAGTACAATCTGCTCTGATGCCGCATAGTTAAGCCAGTATACACTCCGCTATCGCTACGTGACT
GGGTCATGGCTGCGCCCCGACACCCGCCAACACCCGCTGACGCGCCCTGACGGGCTTGTCTGCTCCCGGC
ATCCGCTTACAGACAAGCTGTGACCGTCTCCGGGAGCTGCATGTGTCAGAGGTTTTCACCGTCATCACCG
AAACGCGCGAGGCAGCAGATCAATTCGCGCGCGAAGGCGAAGCGGCATGCATAATGTGCCTGTCAAATGG
ACGAAGCAGGGATTCTGCAAACCCTATGCTACTCCGTCAAGCCGTCAATTGTCTGATTCGTTACCAATTA
TGACAACTTGACGGCTACATCATTCACTTTTTCTTCACAACCGGCACGGAACTCGCTCGGGCTGGCCCCG
GTGCATTTTTTAAATACCCGCGAGAAATAGAGTTGATCGTCAAAACCAACATTGCGACCGACGGTGGCGA
TAGGCATCCGGGTAGTGCTCAAAAGCAGCTTCGCCTGACTAATGCGTTGGTCCTCGCGCCAGCTTAAGAC
GCTAATCCCTAACTGCTGGCGGAAAAGATGTGACAGACGCGACGGCGACAAGCAAACATGCTGTGCGACG
CTGGCGATATCAAAATTGCTGTCTGCCAGGTGATCGCTGATGTACTGACAAGCCTCGCGTACCCGATTAT
CCATCGGTGGATGGAGCGACTCGTTAATCGCTTCCATGCGCCGCAGTAACAATTGCTCAAGCAGATTTAT
CGCCAGCAGCTCCGAATAGCGCCCTTCCCCTTGCCCGGCGTTAATGATTTGCCCAAACAGGTCGCTGAAA
TGCGGCTGGTGCGCTTCATCCGGGCGAAAGAACCCCGTATTGGCAAATATTGACGGCCAGTTAAGCCATT
CATGCCAGTAGGCGCGCGGACGAAAGTAAACCCACTGGTGATACCATTCGCGAGCCTCCGGATGACGACC
GTAGTGATGAATCTCTCCTGGCGGGAACAGCAAAATATCACCCGGTCGGCAAACAAATTCTCGTCCCTGA
TTTTTCACCACCCCCTGACCGCGAATGGTGAGATTGAGAATATAACCTTTCATTCCCAGCGGTCGGTCGA
TAAAAAAATCGAGATAACCGTTGGCCTCAATCGGCGTTAAACCCGCCACCAGATGGGCATTAAACGAGTA
TCCCGGCAGCAGGGGATCATTTTGCGCTTCAGCCATACTTTTCATACTCCCGCCATTCAGAG
Features (pLannotate 1.2.2; 14 found; start..end, strand, type, name):
      1..285     +  promoter       araBAD promoter: araBAD; promoter of the L-arabinose operon of E. coli; the araC regulatory gene is transcribed in the opposite direction (Guzman et al., 1995)
    331..351     +  CDS            capTEV™ (fragment): composite tag for in vivo biotinylation, TEV protease cleavage, and 6xHis tagging
    352..384     +  CDS            T7 tag (gene 10 leader): leader peptide from bacteriophage T7 gene 10 promotes efficient translation in E. coli
    388..411     +  CDS            Xpress™ tag: Xpress™ epitope tag, including an enterokinase recognition and cleavage site
    430..1107    +  CDS            mEos3.2: improved monomeric variant of green-to-red photoswitchable fluorescent protein EosFP (Zhang et al., 2012)
   1204..1319    +  ncRNA          5S rRNA: Accession: RF00001 - 5S ribosomal RNA
   1323..1409    +  terminator     rrnB T1 terminator: Escherichia coli rrnB; transcription terminator T1 from the E. coli rrnB gene
   1501..1528    +  terminator     rrnB T2 terminator: transcription terminator T2 from the E. coli rrnB gene
   1547..1638    +  promoter       AmpR promoter: bla
   1639..2499    +  CDS            AmpR: β-lactamase; bla; confers resistance to ampicillin, carbenicillin, and related antibiotics
   2670..3258    +  rep_origin     ori: high-copy-number ColE1/pMB1/pBR322/pUC origin of replication
   3444..3584    -  misc_feature   bom: basis of mobility region from pBR322
   3686..3726    -  CDS            rop (fragment): Rop protein, which maintains plasmids at low copy number; rop
   3851..4726    -  CDS            araC: ARAC_ECOLI - Experimental evidence at protein level: Swiss-Prot protein existence level 1. Transcription factor that regulates the expression of several genes involved in the transport and metabolism of L-arabinose (PubMed:4362626, PubMed:328165, PubMed:6251457, PubMed:2962192, PubMed:6319708, PubMed:2231717, PubMed:1447222). Functions both as a positive and a negative regulator (PubMed:328165, PubMed:6251457). In the presence of arabinose, activates the expression of the araBAD, araE, araFGH and araJ promoters (PubMed:4362626, PubMed:328165, PubMed:6251457, PubMed:2962192, PubMed:6319708, Pub
