[The description below was written by a language model from this plasmid's Addgene catalogue record and pLannotate feature annotations shown in this document.]
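Description:
pBAD/HisB (TIREVOL)-mEos3.2 is a 4,752 bp bacterial expression plasmid built on the commercial pBAD/HisB backbone and designed for arabinose-titratable production of the fluorescent protein mEos3.2 in E. coli. It replicates from a ColE1/pMB1-type origin and is catalogued as high copy. The annotation also shows the pBR322-derived bom mobilisation region and only a small remnant of the rop gene. Selection is by ampicillin through a β-lactamase gene driven by its own bla promoter.

The expression cassette is controlled by the araBAD promoter, with the araC regulator encoded on the opposite strand. AraC represses the promoter in the absence of L-arabinose and activates it when the sugar is present, so output can be tuned by inducer concentration. Downstream of the promoter is the backbone's N-terminal leader: a 6xHis segment (picked up by the annotation software as a fragment of a composite His-containing tag), the T7 gene 10 leader, and the Xpress epitope containing an enterokinase cleavage site. This leader is followed by the mEos3.2 coding sequence, a synthetic monomeric green-to-red photoswitchable variant of EosFP that was inserted by ligation-independent cloning. Transcription ends at the rrnB T1 and T2 terminators, and the 5S rRNA hit just upstream of them belongs to that same rrnB segment.

The "TIREVOL" in the name, together with the associated publication title, points to a standardized translation initiation region intended to amplify output from the araC/pBAD system. The feature table does not annotate this element separately, and the record does not describe how it differs from the parental sequence. The stated use is titratable expression of mEos3.2 in bacteria.
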