Addgene plasmid #189720: pBAD/HisB (TIREVOL)-mEos3.2
Purpose: titratable expression of mEos3.2 in bacteria
Depositing lab: Daniel Daley. Depositing organization: Stockholms Universitet. Publication: Signal amplification of araC pBAD using a standardized translation initiation region. Shilling PJ, Khananisho D, Cumming AJ, Soderstrom B, Daley DO. Synth Biol (Oxf). 2022 Jul 5;7(1):ysac009. doi: 10.1093/synbio/ysac009. eCollection 2022. PubMed 35903559.
Backbone
  Vector backbone: pBAD/HisB
  Backbone manufacturer: Thermo
  Total vector size (bp): 4752
  Vector type: Bacterial Expression
Growth in bacteria
  Bacterial resistance: Ampicillin, 100 μg/mL
  Growth temperature: 37°C
  Growth strain: DH5alpha
  Copy number: High Copy
Gene/Insert
  Gene/Insert name: mEos3.2
  Species: Synthetic
  Promoter: pBAD
  Tag / fusion protein: His-T7-EK (N terminal on backbone)
  Cloning method: Ligation Independent Cloning
  Sequencing primers: 5′ atgccatagcatttttatcc; 3′ gatttaatctgtatcagg
Terms and licenses: Academic/Nonprofit Terms; Industry Terms: Not Available to Industry
How to cite: pBAD/HisB (TIREVOL)-mEos3.2 was a gift from Daniel Daley (Addgene plasmid # 189720 ; http://n2t.net/addgene:189720 ; RRID:Addgene_189720)
